Addgene plasmid #200072: pHygR2r
Purpose: (Empty Backbone) hygR selection nls-mScarlet marked rapid RMCE integration vector
Depositing lab: Michael Nonet. Depositing organization: Washington University in Saint Louis. Publication: Rapid generation of C. elegans single-copy transgenes combining RMCE and drug selection. Nonet ML. Genetics. 2023 Apr 20:iyad072. doi: 10.1093/genetics/iyad072. PubMed 37079426.
Backbone
  Vector backbone: pHygR2
  Modifications to backbone: SapI Golden Gate cloning site in opposite orientation as pHygR2
  Vector type: Worm Expression ; Recombination Mediated Cassette Exchange
  Selectable markers: Hygromycin
Growth in bacteria
  Bacterial resistance: Ampicillin, 100 μg/mL
  Growth temperature: 37°C
  Growth strain: DH5alpha
  Copy number: High Copy
Gene/Insert
  Cloning method: Restriction Enzyme
Terms and licenses: Academic/Nonprofit Terms; Industry Terms: Not Available to Industry
How to cite: pHygR2r was a gift from Michael Nonet (Addgene plasmid # 200072 ; http://n2t.net/addgene:200072 ; RRID:Addgene_200072)
