[The description below was written by a language model from this plasmid's Addgene catalogue record and pLannotate feature annotations shown in this document.]
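Description:
pHygR2r is an empty-backbone integration vector for making single-copy transgenes in Caenorhabditis elegans by rapid recombination-mediated cassette exchange (RMCE) combined with drug selection. It derives from pHygR2 and differs only in that its SapI Golden Gate cloning site is placed in the opposite orientation, so a gene of interest can be inserted facing the other way relative to the surrounding cassette elements. In E. coli the 5,976 nt plasmid is maintained at high copy from a ColE1/pUC-type origin and selected with ampicillin through the bla gene and its promoter. An f1 phage origin is also present, and the short lacI fragment annotated near the origin appears to be a backbone remnant.

The functional region begins with a loxP site followed by pBluescript-derived polylinker fragments, which flank a short unannotated interval that is plausibly the SapI cloning site, although the feature table does not annotate it. Next come a minimal FRT site, an mScarlet coding sequence followed by the EGL-13 nuclear localization signal (giving a nuclear red fluorescent marker), and a hygromycin phosphotransferase gene on the opposite strand, bracketed by attB1 and attB2 Gateway remnants. The recombinase target sites provide the means for exchanging the cassette into a genomic landing site. Hygromycin resistance allows selection of worms carrying the insertion, and nls-mScarlet provides a visual marker. The promoters and 3' UTRs driving mScarlet and HygR are not annotated, including an unannotated stretch of roughly 900 nt between the NLS and attB2, and the record does not state exactly how each recombinase site is used or which landing-site strains are compatible.
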