Features (pLannotate 1.2.2; 14 found; start..end, strand, type, name):
      3..88      -  CDS            lacI (fragment): lac repressor; lacI; The lac repressor binds to the lac operator to inhibit transcription in E. coli. This inhibition can be relieved by adding lactose or isopropyl-β-D-thiogalactopyranoside (IPTG).
    271..859     -  rep_origin     ori: high-copy-number ColE1/pMB1/pBR322/pUC origin of replication
   1030..1890    -  CDS            AmpR: β-lactamase; bla; confers resistance to ampicillin, carbenicillin, and related antibiotics
   1891..1995    -  promoter       AmpR promoter: bla
   2048..2476    -  rep_origin     f1 ori (sequence partly withheld): f1 bacteriophage origin of replication; arrow indicates direction of (+) strand synthesis
   2488..2521    +  protein_bind   loxP: Cre-mediated recombination occurs in the 8-bp core sequence (GCATACAT). Cre recombinase
   2522..2543    +  misc_feature   MCS (fragment): pBluescript multiple cloning site
   2634..2651    +  misc_feature   MCS (fragment): pBluescript multiple cloning site
   2655..2688    +  protein_bind   FRT (minimal): supports FLP-mediated excision but not integration (Turan and Bode, 2011) FLP recombinase from the Saccharomyces cerevisiae 2μ plasmid
   2725..3573    +  CDS            mScarlet: mScarlet is a basic (constitutively fluorescent) red fluorescent protein published in 2016, derived from synthetic construct. It has moderate acid sensitivity.
   3577..3636    +  CDS            EGL-13 NLS (fragment): nuclear localization signal from the C. elegans EGL-13 transcription factor (Lyssenko et al., 2007)
   4521..4541    +  protein_bind   attB2: mutant version of attB; core recombination site for the Gateway® BP reaction BP Clonase™
   4545..5570    -  CDS            HygR: aminoglycoside phosphotransferase from E. coli; aph(4)-Ia; confers resistance to hygromycin
   5576..5596    -  protein_bind   attB1: mutant version of attB; core recombination site for the Gateway® BP reaction BP Clonase™
>Addgene plasmid #200072 | pHygR2r | addgene full sequence | sequence record 393482 | Addgene NGS Result
ATCCCGCTTTCCAGTCGGGAAACCTGTCGTGCCAGCTGCATTAATGAATCGGCCAACGCGCGGGGAGAGG
CGGTTTGCGTATTGGGCGAATTCCGCTTCCTCGCTCACTGACTCGCTGCGCTCGGTCGTTCGGCTGCGGC
GAGCGGTATCAGCTCACTCAAAGGCGGTAATACGGTTATCCACAGAATCAGGGGATAACGCAGGAAAGAA
CATGTGAGCAAAAGGCCAGCAAAAGGCCAGGAACCGTAAAAAGGCCGCGTTGCTGGCGTTTTTCCATAGG
CTCCGCCCCCCTGACGAGCATCACAAAAATCGACGCTCAAGTCAGAGGTGGCGAAACCCGACAGGACTAT
AAAGATACCAGGCGTTTCCCCCTGGAAGCTCCCTCGTGCGCTCTCCTGTTCCGACCCTGCCGCTTACCGG
ATACCTGTCCGCCTTTCTCCCTTCGGGAAGCGTGGCGCTTTCTCATAGCTCACGCTGTAGGTATCTCAGT
TCGGTGTAGGTCGTTCGCTCCAAGCTGGGCTGTGTGCACGAACCCCCCATTCAGCCCGACCGCTGCGCCT
TATCCGGTAACTATCGTCTTGAGTCCAACCCGGTAAGACACGACTTATCGCCACTGGCAGCAGCCACTGG
TAACAGGATTAGCAGAGCGAGGTATGTAGGCGGTGCTACAGAGTTCTTGAAGTGGTGGCCTAACTACGGC
TACACTAGAAGAACAGTATTTGGTATCTGCGCTCTGCTGAAGCCAGTTACCTTCGGAAAAAGAGTTGGTA
GCTCTTGATCCGGCAAACAAACCACCGCTGGTAGCGGTGGTTTTTTTGTTTGCAAGCAGCAGATTACGCG
CAGAAAAAAAGGATCTCAAGAAGATCCTTTGATCTTTTCTACGGGGTCTGACGCTCAGTGGAACGAAAAC
TCACGTTAAGGGATTTTGGTCATGAGATTATCAAAAAGGATCTTCACCTAGATCCTTTTAAATTAAAAAT
GAAGTTTTAAATCAATCTAAAGTATATATGAGTAAACTTGGTCTGACAGTTACCAATGCTTAATCAGTGA
GGCACCTATCTCAGCGATCTGTCTATTTCGTTCATCCATAGTTGCCTGACTCCCCGTCGTGTAGATAACT
ACGATACGGGAGGGCTTACCATCTGGCCCCAGTGCTGCAATGATACCGCGAGATCCACGCTCACCGGCTC
CAGATTTATCAGCAATAAACCAGCCAGCCGGAAGGGCCGAGCGCAGAAGTGGTCCTGCAACTTTATCCGC
CTCCATCCAGTCTATTAATTGTTGCCGGGAAGCTAGAGTAAGTAGTTCGCCAGTTAATAGTTTGCGCAAC
GTTGTTGCCATTGCTACAGGCATCGTGGTGTCACGCTCGTCGTTTGGTATGGCTTCATTCAGCTCCGGTT
CCCAACGATCAAGGCGAGTTACATGATCCCCCATGTTGTGCAAAAAAGCGGTTAGCTCCTTCGGTCCTCC
GATCGTTGTCAGAAGTAAGTTGGCCGCAGTGTTATCACTCATGGTTATGGCAGCACTGCATAATTCTCTT
ACTGTCATGCCATCCGTAAGATGCTTTTCTGTGACTGGTGAGTACTCAACCAAGTCATTCTGAGAATAGT
GTATGCGGCGACCGAGTTGCTCTTGCCCGGCGTCAATACGGGATAATACCGCGCCACATAGCAGAACTTT
AAAAGTGCTCATCATTGGAAAACGTTCTTCGGGGCGAAAACTCTCAAGGATCTTACCGCTGTTGAGATCC
AGTTCGATGTAACCCACTCGTGCACCCAACTGATCTTCAGCATCTTTTACTTTCACCAGCGTTTCTGGGT
GAGCAAAAACAGGAAGGCAAAATGCCGCAAAAAAGGGAATAAGGGCGACACGGAAATGTTGAATACTCAT
ACTCTTCCTTTTTCAATATTATTGAAGCATTTATCAGGGTTATTGTCTCATGAGCGGATACATATTTGAA
TGTATTTAGAAAAATAAACAAATAGGGGTTCCGCGCACATTTCCCCGAAAAGTGCCACCTAAATTGTAAG
CGTTAATATTTTGTTAAAATTCGCGTTAAATTTTTGTTAAATCAGCTCATTTTTTAACCAATAGGCCGAA
ATCGGCAAAATCCCTTATAAATCAAAAGAATAGACCGAGATAGGGT
[37 nt withheld, positions 2147-2183]
AAAGAACGTGGACTCCAACGTCAAAGG
[49 nt withheld, positions 2211-2259]
T
[91 nt withheld, positions 2261-2351]
G
[124 nt withheld, positions 2353-2476]
CGTCGGAGCTCATAACTTCGTATAGCATACATTATACGAAGTTATGCGGCCGCTCTAGAACTAGTGGTAC
CGAAGAGCATGCAACGCGTGGTTACCTGCAGGCTCTTCGCCACTTAAGACCCGGGAAGTTCCTATACTAT
TTGAAGAATAGGAACTTCTGCAGGAATTCGATATCGGTGAAGTTCCTATTCTCTAGAAAGTATAGGAACT
TCAAAATGGGATCCCCAAAGAAGAAGCGTAAGGTGTCGATGGTTTCCAAGGGAGAGGCCGTCATCAAGGA
GTTCATGCGTTTCAAGGTCCACATGGAGGGATCCATGAACGGACACGAGTTCGAGATCGAGGGAGAGGGA
GAGGGACGTCCATACGAGGGAACCCAAACCGCCAAGCTCAAGGTCACCAAGGTAAGTTTAAACATATATA
TACTAACTAACCCTGATTATTTAAATTTTCAGGGAGGACCACTCCCATTCTCCTGGGACATCCTCTCCCC
ACAATTCATGTACGGATCCCGTGCCTTCACCAAGCACCCAGCCGACATCCCAGACTACTACAAGCAATCC
TTCCCAGAGGGATTCAAGTGGGAGCGTGTCATGAACTTCGAGGACGGAGGAGCCGTCACCGTCACCCAAG
ACACCTCCCTCGAGGACGGAACCCTCATCTACAAGGTAAGTTTAAACAGTTCGGTACTAACTAACCATAC
ATATTTAAATTTTCAGGTCAAGCTCCGTGGAACCAACTTCCCACCAGACGGACCAGTCATGCAAAAGAAG
ACCATGGGATGGGAGGCCTCCACCGAGCGTCTCTACCCAGAGGACGGAGTCCTCAAGGGAGACATCAAGA
TGGCCCTCCGTCTCAAGGACGGAGGACGTTACCTCGCCGACTTCAAGGTAAGTTTAAACATGATTTTACT
AACTAACTAATCTGATTTAAATTTTCAGACCACCTACAAGGCCAAGAAGCCAGTCCAAATGCCAGGAGCC
TACAACGTCGACCGTAAGCTCGACATCACCTCCCACAACGAGGACTACACCGTCGTCGAGCAATACGAGC
GTTCCGAGGGACGTCACTCCACCGGAGGAATGGACGAGCTCTACAAGGCCTCCCGTCGTCGTAAGGCCAA
CCCAACCAAGCTCTCCGAGAACGCCAAGAAGCTCGCCAAGTAGATCAACTGCTCTAATTCCATCTCGTTT
CTCTCTTTTCTTTCAATCTCTTTACCCGTTTCTCTTCCCCTACGTCCCCCAAACCTACCACTGCACAGTA
ACACATACACATTCAACGTGTCACAATAAAAGCCCATCAACACCTTCTCTGTTGTTTTTTTTCTTCAAAT
GCATTTTTTTCACTTTGTTTAATAATTTTTACGCATCGGATTTGTAGGATAGTGGAAATTTGTCCTTCAA
TGCTTCAATTGATTCGACACTTCTCAATATTTTTGATCAATAAACCATTGATTTTCTATTTAGAAGAAGA
TCACTGTAAATAACACCAAAAACATCACAGCAAAAAAACTCCCACTCAATTATATTACTGTTTTTATTGA
AACTAGAATAAATTTGAAAATCTTCAAAGCATACACAATTAAAAAAAACGAAAAAAGAAAAAGTCCCGTT
GATTCTCAAACTTAAATTTTTAAACTTGTCTGAACCATGTTGTAAGTTTGTAAAAGTTTCCCAGTTGTCC
TCGAACAGGTCTAAAAATTGCGGTCATAAACTGAAACGTAACATATGATAAGGTATTTTGTGTGCGGTTT
TTTCTATGATGTTTCAAAAAAATTTATCAGAAGTAAAAAACATAAGAAGTGTACACAGAACATTGTGTAG
ATTTTGGGATAGAATTATTATTAATGGGGGGAGGGAGCACAATTTTTTTCGACTTTTTATTACGAATTAA
TTCTATTTTTGAATCTACACAATTTCATTGTTAGAGGTGACTTAAAAGAAGCTAAAAAACAAAGAAATTA
AGAGAAGTTTTTTGATAATAACAAAAATAGGGGGTGGGAGCACAGGGAGAAAGAGCATGTAGGGATGTTG
AAGAGTAATTGGACCCACTTTGTACAAGAAAGCTGGGTCTATTCCTTTGCCCTCGGACGAGTGCTGGGGC
GTCGGTTTCCACTATCGGCGAGTACTTCTACACAGCCATCGGTCCAGACGGCCGCGCTTCTGCGGGCGAT
TTGTGTACGCCCGACAGTCCCGGCTCCGGATCGGACGATTGCGTCGCATCGACCCTGCGCCCAAGCTGCA
TCATCGAAATTGCCGTCAACCAAGCTCTGATAGAGTTGGTCAAGACCAATGCGGAGCATATACGCCCGGA
GCCGCGGCGATCCTGCAAGCTCCGGATGCCTCCGCTCGAAGTAGCGCGTCTGCTGCTCCATACAAGCCAA
CCACGGCCTCCAGAAGAAGATGTTGGCGACCTCGTATTGGGAATCCCCGAACATCGCCTCGCTCCAGTCA
ATGACCGCTGTTATGCGGCCATTGTCCGTCAGGACATTGTTGGAGCCGAAATCCGCGTGCACGAGGTGCC
GGACTTCGGGGCAGTCCTCGGCCCAAAGCATCAGCTCATCGAGAGCCTGCGCGACGGACGCACTGACGGT
GTCGTCCATCACAGTTTGCCAGTGATACACATGGGGATCAGCAATCGCGCATATGAAATCACGCCATGTA
GTGTATTGACCGATTCCTTGCGGTCCGAATGGGCCGAACCCGCTCGTCTGGCTAAGATCGGCCGCAGCGA
TCGCATCCATGGCCTCCGCGACCGGCTGCAGAACAGCGGGCAGTTCGGTTTCAGGCAGGTCTTGCAACGT
GACACCCTGTGCACGGCGGGAGATGCAATAGGTCAGGCTCTCGCTGAATTCCCCAATGTCAAGCACTTCC
GGAATCGGGAGCGCGGCCGATGCAAAGTGCCGATAAACATAACGATCTTTGTAGAAACCATCGGCGCAGC
TATTTACCCGCAGGACATATCCACGCCCTCCTACATCGAAGCTGAAAGCACGAGATTCTTCGCCCTCCGA
GAGCTGCATCAGGTCGGAGACGCTGTCGAACTTTTCGATCAGAAACTTCTCGACAGACGTCGCGGTGAGT
TCAGGCTTTTTCATGGAGCCTGCTTTTTTGTACAAACTTGCGGCACCGCCTGACATATTACCTTAAAATT
CAAAAATTAATTTCAGATCAGTCATAACCAAGAAAACAAAATAAACGTTAGGACAGAAAATTCAAATTAA
TTAAAAATTATGCTGAATAAGAAAATTACATGCAAAGCCTTATTTTCCTCATAGAAACAGTTGAATAACA
TATTTTTTAATTGAAAACATAGCAAAATTCGTGGTAAAATTTGTCAAAACCTTGGAAAAAATCGAAAAAA
GAACATTTCCCGATGCATTTTCCTATTTCTCGTTGCCGACAACGTATAAACGTTGAATACTCAGTCAACG
AATTTGGCTGCTGGCTTGGACTCTCGCACGGAAGAGACGCGTGTGTAGATTTACGACGAAAGCAAAAATG
